Addgene plasmid #228365: pET-SisTnpB1–ωRNA
Purpose: Expresses SisTnpB1 and RNP complex in E. coli Rosetta (DE3) cells
Depositing lab: Tao Liu. Depositing organization: Hubei University. Publication: Collateral nuclease activity of TnpB triggered by high temperature enables fast and sensitive nucleic acid detection. Xu Y, Yin W, Cheng Y, Zeng W, Li W, Chen W, Wang F, Peng N, Ma L, Liu T. Commun Biol. 2024 Nov 20;7(1):1541. doi: 10.1038/s42003-024-07123-3. PubMed 39567725.
Backbone
  Vector backbone: pET-30a
  Vector type: Bacterial Expression
Growth in bacteria
  Bacterial resistance: Kanamycin, 50 μg/mL
  Growth temperature: 37°C
  Growth strain: DH5alpha
  Copy number: Unknown
Gene/Insert
  Gene/Insert name: SisTnpB1
  Species: Sulfolobus islandicus REY15A
  GenBank ID: SIRE_RS03225
  Promoter: T7
  Cloning method: Restriction Enzyme; 5′ cloning site Nde I (not destroyed); 3′ cloning site Not I (not destroyed)
  Sequencing primers: 5′ ATatgCATCACCATCACCACCATCATCACtggagagccaaggagaagaat; 3′ TTAGCGGCCGCAAGCTTGTCGACgctataacac
Terms and licenses: Academic/Nonprofit Terms; Industry Terms: Not Available to Industry
How to cite: pET-SisTnpB1–ωRNA was a gift from Tao Liu (Addgene plasmid # 228365 ; http://n2t.net/addgene:228365 ; RRID:Addgene_228365)
