[The description below was written by a language model from this plasmid's Addgene catalogue record and pLannotate feature annotations shown in this document.]
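Description:
pET-SisTnpB1–ωRNA is a bacterial expression plasmid built on the pET-30a backbone for producing the TnpB nuclease SisTnpB1 from the archaeon Sulfolobus islandicus REY15A together with its guide ωRNA, so that the ribonucleoprotein complex assembles in E. coli Rosetta (DE3) cells. The 7,065-nt plasmid is selected with kanamycin through the aph(3')-Ia KanR gene. It replicates from a ColE1/pMB1-type origin, and the adjacent bom site and rop gene are typical of pBR322-derived pET vectors. An f1 origin is also present. The short tetracycline-resistance fragments and the AmpR promoter fragment appear to be backbone remnants rather than functional markers.

The SisTnpB1 coding sequence was cloned between NdeI and NotI, downstream of a T7 promoter, lac operator and the T7 gene 10 ribosome binding site. The plasmid-borne lacI gene keeps this unit repressed until IPTG induction in a host supplying T7 RNA polymerase. The annotation tool did not label the TnpB open reading frame itself, but the unannotated stretch after the RBS is where it would lie. A second T7 promoter sits downstream of that region and most likely drives the ωRNA, although the table does not annotate the RNA. The short hit to an Acidianus two-tailed virus protein that follows this promoter is probably an incidental homology match. A polyhistidine tag fragment lies just before the T7 terminator, and the record also suggests a His tag at the N-terminus of the insert, which would allow affinity purification. According to the associated publication, the purified RNP was used to study high-temperature-triggered collateral nuclease activity of TnpB for nucleic acid detection.
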