Features (pLannotate 1.2.2; 20 found; start..end, strand, type, name):
     32..49      +  CDS            9xHis (fragment): 9xHis affinity tag
     59..108     +  CDS            SET1 (fragment): solubility-enhancement tag derived from T7 phage gene 10B
    116..163     +  terminator     T7 terminator: transcription terminator for bacteriophage T7 RNA polymerase
    200..628     +  rep_origin     f1 ori (sequence partly withheld): f1 bacteriophage origin of replication; arrow indicates direction of (+) strand synthesis
    681..738     +  promoter       AmpR promoter (fragment): bla
    747..1562    -  CDS            KanR: aminoglycoside phosphotransferase; aph(3')-Ia; confers resistance to kanamycin in bacteria or G418 (Geneticin®) in eukaryotes
   1684..2272    +  rep_origin     ori: high-copy-number ColE1/pMB1/pBR322/pUC origin of replication
   2458..2597    -  misc_feature   bom: basis of mobility region from pBR322
   2699..2890    -  CDS            rop: Rop protein, which maintains plasmids at low copy number; rop
   2907..3287    +  CDS            YPB1_ECOLX: Protein predicted: Swiss-Prot protein existence level 4. From Escherichia coli.
   3359..3650    -  CDS            TcR (fragment): tetracycline efflux protein; tet; confers resistance to tetracycline
   3665..3686    -  protein_bind   CAP binding site: CAP binding activates transcription in the presence of cAMP. E. coli catabolite activator protein
   3699..4781    -  CDS            lacI: lac repressor; lacI; The lac repressor binds to the lac operator to inhibit transcription in E. coli. This inhibition can be relieved by adding lactose or isopropyl-β-D-thiogalactopyranoside (IPTG).
   4782..4859    -  promoter       lacI promoter: lacI
   4867..5146    -  CDS            TcR (fragment): tetracycline efflux protein; tet; confers resistance to tetracycline
   5172..5190    +  promoter       T7 promoter: promoter for bacteriophage T7 RNA polymerase
   5191..5215    +  protein_bind   lac operator: The lac repressor binds to the lac operator to inhibit transcription in E. coli. This inhibition can be relieved by adding lactose or isopropyl-β-D-thiogalactopyranoside (IPTG). lac repressor encoded by lacI
   5230..5252    +  RBS            RBS: efficient ribosome binding site from bacteriophage T7 gene 10 (Olins and Rangwala, 1989)
   6727..6745    +  promoter       T7 promoter: promoter for bacteriophage T7 RNA polymerase
   6746..6889    +  CDS            Y409_ATV (fragment): Protein inferred from homology: Swiss-Prot protein existence level 3. From Acidianus two-tailed virus (ATV).
>Addgene plasmid #228365 | pET-SisTnpB1–ωRNA | addgene full sequence | sequence record 460756 | Addgene NGS Result
CATGCTTCGGCATGGCGAATGGGACCTCGAGCACCACCACCACCACCACTGAGATCCGGCTGCTAACAAA
GCCCGAAAGGAAGCTGAGTTGGCTGCTGCCACCGCTGAGCAATAACTAGCATAACCCCTTGGGGCCTCTA
AACGGGTCTTGAGGGGTTTTTTGCTGAAAGGAGGAACTATATCCGGATTGGCGAATGGG
[124 nt withheld, positions 200-323]
C
[91 nt withheld, positions 325-415]
A
[49 nt withheld, positions 417-465]
CCTTTGACGTTGGAGTCCACGTTCTTT
[37 nt withheld, positions 493-529]
ACCCTATCTCGGTCTATTCTTTTGATTTATAAGGGATTTTGCCGATTTCGGCCTATTGGTTAAAAAATGA
GCTGATTTAACAAAAATTTAACGCGAATTTTAACAAAATATTAACGCTTACAATTTAGGTGGCACTTTTC
GGGGAAATGTGCGCGGAACCCCTATTTGTTTATTTTTCTAAATACATTCAAATATGTATCCGCTCATGAA
TTAATTCTTAGAAAAACTCATCGAGCATCAAATGAAACTGCAATTTATTCATATCAGGATTATCAATACC
ATATTTTTGAAAAAGCCGTTTCTGTAATGAAGGAGAAAACTCACCGAGGCAGTTCCATAGGATGGCAAGA
TCCTGGTATCGGTCTGCGATTCCGACTCGTCCAACATCAATACAACCTATTAATTTCCCCTCGTCAAAAA
TAAGGTTATCAAGTGAGAAATCACCATGAGTGACGACTGAATCCGGTGAGAATGGCAAAAGTTTATGCAT
TTCTTTCCAGACTTGTTCAACAGGCCAGCCATTACGCTCGTCATCAAAATCACTCGCATCAACCAAACCG
TTATTCATTCGTGATTGCGCCTGAGCGAGACGAAATACGCGATCGCTGTTAAAAGGACAATTACAAACAG
GAATCGAATGCAACCGGCGCAGGAACACTGCCAGCGCATCAACAATATTTTCACCTGAATCAGGATATTC
TTCTAATACCTGGAATGCTGTTTTCCCGGGGATCGCAGTGGTGAGTAACCATGCATCATCAGGAGTACGG
ATAAAATGCTTGATGGTCGGAAGAGGCATAAATTCCGTCAGCCAGTTTAGTCTGACCATCTCATCTGTAA
CATCATTGGCAACGCTACCTTTGCCATGTTTCAGAAACAACTCTGGCGCATCGGGCTTCCCATACAATCG
ATAGATTGTCGCACCTGATTGCCCGACATTATCGCGAGCCCATTTATACCCATATAAATCAGCATCCATG
TTGGAATTTAATCGCGGCCTAGAGCAAGACGTTTCCCGTTGAATATGGCTCATAACACCCCTTGTATTAC
TGTTTATGTAAGCAGACAGTTTTATTGTTCATGACCAAAATCCCTTAACGTGAGTTTTCGTTCCACTGAG
CGTCAGACCCCGTAGAAAAGATCAAAGGATCTTCTTGAGATCCTTTTTTTCTGCGCGTAATCTGCTGCTT
GCAAACAAAAAAACCACCGCTACCAGCGGTGGTTTGTTTGCCGGATCAAGAGCTACCAACTCTTTTTCCG
AAGGTAACTGGCTTCAGCAGAGCGCAGATACCAAATACTGTCCTTCTAGTGTAGCCGTAGTTAGGCCACC
ACTTCAAGAACTCTGTAGCACCGCCTACATACCTCGCTCTGCTAATCCTGTTACCAGTGGCTGCTGCCAG
TGGCGATAAGTCGTGTCTTACCGGGTTGGACTCAAGACGATAGTTACCGGATAAGGCGCAGCGGTCGGGC
TGAACGGGGGGTTCGTGCACACAGCCCAGCTTGGAGCGAACGACCTACACCGAACTGAGATACCTACAGC
GTGAGCTATGAGAAAGCGCCACGCTTCCCGAAGGGAGAAAGGCGGACAGGTATCCGGTAAGCGGCAGGGT
CGGAACAGGAGAGCGCACGAGGGAGCTTCCAGGGGGAAACGCCTGGTATCTTTATAGTCCTGTCGGGTTT
CGCCACCTCTGACTTGAGCGTCGATTTTTGTGATGCTCGTCAGGGGGGCGGAGCCTATGGAAAAACGCCA
GCAACGCGGCCTTTTTACGGTTCCTGGCCTTTTGCTGGCCTTTTGCTCACATGTTCTTTCCTGCGTTATC
CCCTGATTCTGTGGATAACCGTATTACCGCCTTTGAGTGAGCTGATACCGCTCGCCGCAGCCGAACGACC
GAGCGCAGCGAGTCAGTGAGCGAGGAAGCGGAAGAGCGCCTGATGCGGTATTTTCTCCTTACGCATCTGT
GCGGTATTTCACACCGCAATGGTGCACTCTCAGTACAATCTGCTCTGATGCCGCATAGTTAAGCCAGTAT
ACACTCCGCTATCGCTACGTGACTGGGTCATGGCTGCGCCCCGACACCCGCCAACACCCGCTGACGCGCC
CTGACGGGCTTGTCTGCTCCCGGCATCCGCTTACAGACAAGCTGTGACCGTCTCCGGGAGCTGCATGTGT
CAGAGGTTTTCACCGTCATCACCGAAACGCGCGAGGCAGCTGCGGTAAAGCTCATCAGCGTGGTCGTGAA
GCGATTCACAGATGTCTGCCTGTTCATCCGCGTCCAGCTCGTTGAGTTTCTCCAGAAGCGTTAATGTCTG
GCTTCTGATAAAGCGGGCCATGTTAAGGGCGGTTTTTTCCTGTTTGGTCACTGATGCCTCCGTGTAAGGG
GGATTTCTGTTCATGGGGGTAATGATACCGATGAAACGAGAGAGGATGCTCACGATACGGGTTACTGATG
ATGAACATGCCCGGTTACTGGAACGTTGTGAGGGTAAACAACTGGCGGTATGGATGCGGCGGGACCAGAG
AAAAATCACTCAGGGTCAATGCCAGCGCTTCGTTAATACAGATGTAGGTGTTCCACAGGGTAGCCAGCAG
CATCCTGCGATGCAGATCCGGAACATAATGGTGCAGGGCGCTGACTTCCGCGTTTCCAGACTTTACGAAA
CACGGAAACCGAAGACCATTCATGTTGTTGCTCAGGTCGCAGACGTTTTGCAGCAGCAGTCGCTTCACGT
TCGCTCGCGTATCGGTGATTCATTCTGCTAACCAGTAAGGCAACCCCGCCAGCCTAGCCGGGTCCTCAAC
GACAGGAGCACGATCATGCGCACCCGTGGGGCCGCCATGCCGGCGATAATGGCCTGCTTCTCGCCGAAAC
GTTTGGTGGCGGGACCAGTGACGAAGGCTTGAGCGAGGGCGTGCAAGATTCCGAATACCGCAAGCGACAG
GCCGATCATCGTCGCGCTCCAGCGAAAGCGGTCCTCGCCGAAAATGACCCAGAGCGCTGCCGGCACCTGT
CCTACGAGTTGCATGATAAAGAAGACAGTCATAAGTGCGGCGACGATAGTCATGCCCCGCGCCCACCGGA
AGGAGCTGACTGGGTTGAAGGCTCTCAAGGGCATCGGTCGAGATCCCGGTGCCTAATGAGTGAGCTAACT
TACATTAATTGCGTTGCGCTCACTGCCCGCTTTCCAGTCGGGAAACCTGTCGTGCCAGCTGCATTAATGA
ATCGGCCAACGCGCGGGGAGAGGCGGTTTGCGTATTGGGCGCCAGGGTGGTTTTTCTTTTCACCAGTGAG
ACGGGCAACAGCTGATTGCCCTTCACCGCCTGGCCCTGAGAGAGTTGCAGCAAGCGGTCCACGCTGGTTT
GCCCCAGCAGGCGAAAATCCTGTTTGATGGTGGTTAACGGCGGGATATAACATGAGCTGTCTTCGGTATC
GTCGTATCCCACTACCGAGATGTCCGCACCAACGCGCAGCCCGGACTCGGTAATGGCGCGCATTGCGCCC
AGCGCCATCTGATCGTTGGCAACCAGCATCGCAGTGGGAACGATGCCCTCATTCAGCATTTGCATGGTTT
GTTGAAAACCGGACATGGCACTCCAGTCGCCTTCCCGTTCCGCTATCGGCTGAATTTGATTGCGAGTGAG
ATATTTATGCCAGCCAGCCAGACGCAGACGCGCCGAGACAGAACTTAATGGGCCCGCTAACAGCGCGATT
TGCTGGTGACCCAATGCGACCAGATGCTCCACGCCCAGTCGCGTACCGTCTTCATGGGAGAAAATAATAC
TGTTGATGGGTGTCTGGTCAGAGACATCAAGAAATAACGCCGGAACATTAGTGCAGGCAGCTTCCACAGC
AATGGCATCCTGGTCATCCAGCGGATAGTTAATGATCAGCCCACTGACGCGTTGCGCGAGAAGATTGTGC
ACCGCCGCTTTACAGGCTTCGACGCCGCTTCGTTCTACCATCGACACCACCACGCTGGCACCCAGTTGAT
CGGCGCGAGATTTAATCGCCGCGACAATTTGCGACGGCGCGTGCAGGGCCAGACTGGAGGTGGCAACGCC
AATCAGCAACGACTGTTTGCCCGCCAGTTGTTGTGCCACGCGGTTGGGAATGTAATTCAGCTCCGCCATC
GCCGCTTCCACTTTTTCCCGCGTTTTCGCAGAAACGTGGCTGGCCTGGTTCACCACGCGGGAAACGGTCT
GATAAGAGACACCGGCATACTCTGCGACATCGTATAACGTTACTGGTTTCACATTCACCACCCTGAATTG
ACTCTCTTCCGGGCGCTATCATGCCATACCGCGAAAGGTTTTGCGCCATTCGATGGTGTCCGGGATCTCG
ACGCTCTCCCTTATGCGACTCCTGCATTAGGAAGCAGCCCAGTAGTAGGTTGAGGCCGTTGAGCACCGCC
GCCGCAAGGAATGGTGCATGCAAGGAGATGGCGCCCAACAGTCCCCCGGCCACGGGGCCTGCCACCATAC
CCACGCCGAAACAAGCGCTCATGAGCCCGAAGTGGCGAGCCCGATCTTCCCCATCGGTGATGTCGGCGAT
ATAGGCGCCAGCAACCGCACCTGTGGCGCCGGTGATGCCGGCCACGATGCGTCCGGCGTAGAGGATCGAG
ATCGATCTCGATCCCGCGAAATTAATACGACTCACTATAGGGGAATTGTGAGCGGATAACAATTCCCCTC
TAGAAATAATTTTGTTTAACTTTAAGAAGGAGATATACATATGCATCACCATCACCACCATCATCACTGG
AGAGCCAAGGAGAAGAATGACAAGACCCAACTCTCATTCAAGTACAAGATTTACCCAACGAGAGAAGTAG
AGGAGAAACTAATCAAAGTGATGCAAATTGAGGCTAAAGTATACAATGCCTTGCTAGACGTGATAAACAA
CGCGAGGAAAGAAGGGAAAAAGATAACACCTAAAGACACTCAAAACATGCTGAAAGAGTTGAAAATAGAA
GGGAAGGAACTAGTTTACTCTAAAGCCCTTCAAATGGTTAACAACCAATTATGGAGCAACATCAATGCTC
TTCATGAACTGAAGAAGAAAGGGAAGAAAGTGGGGAAACTGAGGTACAAGAAGATCTTGAAGATCATCAA
TTATAATCAATCTGGTTTCAAGGTTGAGGGAGACAAGCTGATCCTCTCAAAGATAGGAGAGATAAAAGTA
CTCTTTCACAGACCGTTGGAAGGCGAGATAAAAGGAGTTATAATAAAGAAGAGTTCAACTGGTTGGTATG
CTATCTTTCAAGTCGAGGTGGAAAAGAAGCCTCTTGAAAAGGCTGGGAAAGTGGTTGGAATAGACCTAGG
AGTGGATAAACTAGTAACTACTTCTGATGGTGTAGTAATAGAGAACCCCAAGGTTTTTGATAAGGTCGAG
AGGAGGATAAAGATCTTACAAAAATCATTATCTAGAAAGAAGAAGGGATCTAGAAACTACGAGAAGGTTA
GGAAAAAACTAGCTAAGCTTCACGAGCATGTGAAGAACTTGATGAGTGATTATATTCACAAGGTGACTTC
GTGGTTAGTAGAAGAGTATGATGAGATATACGTGGAAGATCTTGATGTAAAGGATATAGTTGAGGATAGT
GAAAGTAAAGTTTTGAGAAAGCATATTCTTCATTCTGACTTTTCTAAGTTTGTGAGCTATCTCTCCTACA
AGGCTGAAAGAGCTGGTAGGAGGGTAGTGAAAGTAGATCCGAGGAATACTTCTAAGACGTGTGCTAGGTG
CGGTTACGTTAAGAAGGACTTGGCTTTGGCTGACCGTGTGTTTGTATGCCCTGAGTGCGGTTGGACTGTA
GATCGTGACTATAATGCTTCTCTAAATATTCTTCGTGCGGGGTCGGGACTGCCCTTAGAGCCTGTGGACA
GGGGACCTCTGCTATACATTCCCTTCTCTGAGGGTGTGTATAGTAAGTTTCTTGGAAGAAGCAGGAAATC
TCCATCGTGAGGTGGAGATGCCACGTCCGTAAGGGCGGGGTTGTTCACTATATCATAACCGAATTTTCTT
ATGAACTCTTTTCTGCTCTCTTCAGTCATCATTAATGGTGTACATTCGTATCTAAATCCAACTGTACCCT
TATACTTTTAGCAGGTATGCTTTCCTTAATCACTTGCTCAACAGTGCACTGCAAATCTTCAGTAACTGAG
CAAGCTGGTGTTATAGCGTCGACAAGCTTGCGGCCGCTAATACGACTCACTATAGGGTTAAGAAGGACTT
GACTTTGGCTGACCGTGTGTTTGTATGTCCTAAATGTGGTTGGACTGTAGATCGTGACTATAATGCTTCT
CTAAATATTCTTCGTGCGGGGTCGGGACTGCCCTTAGAGCCTGTGGACAGGGGACCTCTGCTATACATTC
CCTTCTCAGAAGGGGTGTATAGTAAGTTTCTTGGAAGAAGCAGGAAATCTCCATCGTGAGGTGGAGATGC
CACGTCCGTAAGGGCGGGGTTGTTCACCGGTTTTTATTGCCTAGTATGTCGACGGCCGGCATGGTCCCAG
CCTCCTCGCTGGCGCCGGCTGGGCAA
